Addgene plasmid #250103: pGEX-Magi-2-PDZ-2
Purpose: Bacterial expression of Magi-2 PDZ domain 2
Depositing lab: Mark Bedford. Depositing organization: University of Texas MD Anderson Cancer Center. Publication: PRMT5 C-terminal Phosphorylation Modulates a 14-3-3/PDZ Interaction Switch. Espejo AB, Gao G, Black K, Gayatri S, Veland N, Kim J, Chen T, Sudol M, Walker C, Bedford MT. J Biol Chem. 2017 Feb 10;292(6):2255-2265. doi: 10.1074/jbc.M116.760330. Epub 2016 Dec 28. PubMed 28031468.
Backbone
  Vector backbone: pGEX-4T-1
  Backbone size w/o insert (bp): 4900
  Vector type: Bacterial Expression
Growth in bacteria
  Bacterial resistance: Ampicillin, 100 μg/mL
  Growth temperature: 37°C
  Growth strain: DH5alpha
  Copy number: High Copy
Gene/Insert
  Gene/Insert name: Magi-2 (2/6)
  Species: M. musculus (mouse)
  Insert size (bp): 267
  Mutation: None
  Entrez Gene: Magi2 (a.k.a. AIP-1, Acvri1, Acvrinp1, Acvrip1, Magi-2, S-SCAM, mKIAA0705)
  Cloning method: Restriction Enzyme; 5′ cloning site Unknown (unknown if destroyed)
Terms and licenses: Academic/Nonprofit Terms; Industry Terms: Not Available to Industry
Depositor comments: UniProt ID: Q9WVQ1
How to cite: pGEX-Magi-2-PDZ-2 was a gift from Mark Bedford (Addgene plasmid # 250103 ; http://n2t.net/addgene:250103 ; RRID:Addgene_250103)
