[The description below was written by a language model from this plasmid's Addgene catalogue record and pLannotate feature annotations shown in this document.]
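Description:
pGEX-Magi-2-PDZ-2 is a bacterial expression plasmid built on the pGEX-4T-1 backbone, designed to produce the second of the six PDZ domains of mouse Magi-2 (Magi2, also known as S-SCAM or AIP-1) as a glutathione S-transferase fusion protein in E. coli. The sequenced plasmid is about 5.2 kb, consistent with a roughly 4.9 kb backbone carrying a 267 bp insert with no recorded mutations. It replicates from a high-copy ColE1/pMB1-type origin and is selected with ampicillin through the β-lactamase (AmpR) gene and its own promoter. The short hits annotated as RSF ori, bom, rop and yciV are only fragments, most likely residual backbone sequence rather than functional elements.

Expression is driven by the tac promoter, a strong trp/lac hybrid, followed by a lac operator. The plasmid also carries lacI with its promoter, so the lac repressor keeps transcription off until it is relieved by IPTG. Downstream lies the Schistosoma japonicum GST coding sequence, followed after a short linker by the Magi2 fragment on the same strand, giving an N-terminal GST tag that allows affinity capture on glutathione resin. pGEX-4T vectors normally encode a thrombin cleavage site in this linker, but that site is not annotated in the feature table, and the cloning sites used are recorded as unknown. A lac promoter/operator and lacZα segment are also present as part of the backbone.

The stated purpose is bacterial production of the isolated PDZ domain. The associated publication concerns a phosphorylation-regulated switch between 14-3-3 and PDZ interactions at the PRMT5 C-terminus, which suggests use of the purified GST fusion in protein-binding assays.
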