Features (pLannotate 1.2.2; 18 found; start..end, strand, type, name):
      1..124     +  rep_origin     RSF ori (fragment): Plasmids containing the RSF 1030 origin of replication can be propagated in E. coli cells that contain additional plasmids with compatible origins.
    129..180     -  misc_feature   bom (fragment): basis of mobility region from pBR322
    187..264     +  promoter       lacI promoter: lacI
    265..1347    +  CDS            lacI: lac repressor; lacI; The lac repressor binds to the lac operator to inhibit transcription in E. coli. This inhibition can be relieved by adding lactose or isopropyl-β-D-thiogalactopyranoside (IPTG).
   1360..1381    +  protein_bind   CAP binding site: CAP binding activates transcription in the presence of cAMP. E. coli catabolite activator protein
   1396..1426    +  promoter       lac promoter: promoter for the E. coli lac operon
   1434..1450    +  protein_bind   lac operator: The lac repressor binds to the lac operator to inhibit transcription in E. coli. This inhibition can be relieved by adding lactose or isopropyl-β-D-thiogalactopyranoside (IPTG). lac repressor encoded by lacI
   1470..1643    +  CDS            lacZα: LacZα fragment of β-galactosidase; lacZ fragment
   1907..2023    -  CDS            yciV (fragment): RNAAM_ECOLI - Also known as trpH From Escherichia coli (strain K12).
   2099..2127    +  promoter       tac promoter: strong E. coli promoter; hybrid between the trp and lac UV5 promoters
   2135..2151    +  protein_bind   lac operator: The lac repressor binds to the lac operator to inhibit transcription in E. coli. This inhibition can be relieved by adding lactose or isopropyl-β-D-thiogalactopyranoside (IPTG). lac repressor encoded by lacI
   2174..2827    +  CDS            GST26_SCHJA: Experimental evidence at protein level: Swiss-Prot protein existence level 1. GST isoenzymes appear to play a central role in the parasite detoxification system. Other functions are also suspected including a role in increasing the solubility of haematin in the parasite gut. From Schistosoma japonicum (Blood fluke).
   2852..3106    +  CDS            Magi2 (fragment): MAGI2_MOUSE - Also known as Acvrinp1, Aip1, Arip1. Experimental evidence at protein level: Swiss-Prot protein existence level 1. Seems to act as scaffold molecule at synaptic junctions by assembling neurotransmitter receptors and cell adhesion proteins. Plays a role in nerve growth factor (NGF)-induced recruitment of RAPGEF2 to late endosomes and neurite outgrowth. May play a role in regulating activin-mediated signaling in neuronal cells. Enhances the ability of PTEN to suppress AKT1 activation (By similarity). From Mus musculus (Mouse).
   3139..3178    +  CDS            rop (fragment): Rop protein, which maintains plasmids at low copy number; rop
   3280..3320    +  misc_feature   bom (fragment): basis of mobility region from pBR322
   3425..3529    +  promoter       AmpR promoter: bla
   3530..4390    +  CDS            AmpR: β-lactamase; bla; confers resistance to ampicillin, carbenicillin, and related antibiotics
   4561..5149    +  rep_origin     ori: high-copy-number ColE1/pMB1/pBR322/pUC origin of replication
>Addgene plasmid #250103 | pGEX-Magi-2-PDZ-2 | addgene full sequence | sequence record 498108 | Addgene NGS Result
ATGTTCTTTCCTGCGTTATCCCCTGATTCTGTGGATAACCGTATTACCGCCTTTGAGTGAGCTGATACCG
CTCGCCGCAGCCGAACGACCGAGCGCAGCGAGTCAGTGAGCGAGGAAGCGGAAGAGCGCCTGATGCGGTA
TTTTCTCCTTACGCATCTGTGCGGTATTTCACACCGCATAAATTCCGACACCATCGAATGGCGCAAAACC
TTTCGCGGTATGGCATGATAGCGCCCGGAAGAGAGTCAATTCAGGGTGGTGAATGTGAAACCAGTAACGT
TATACGATGTCGCAGAGTATGCCGGTGTCTCTTATCAGACCGTTTCCCGCGTGGTGAACCAGGCCAGCCA
CGTTTCTGCGAAAACGCGGGAAAAAGTGGAAGCGGCGATGGCGGAGCTGAATTACATTCCCAACCGCGTG
GCACAACAACTGGCGGGCAAACAGTCGTTGCTGATTGGCGTTGCCACCTCCAGTCTGGCCCTGCACGCGC
CGTCGCAAATTGTCGCGGCGATTAAATCTCGCGCCGATCAACTGGGTGCCAGCGTGGTGGTGTCGATGGT
AGAACGAAGCGGCGTCGAAGCCTGTAAAGCGGCGGTGCACAATCTTCTCGCGCAACGCGTCAGTGGGCTG
ATCATTAACTATCCGCTGGATGACCAGGATGCCATTGCTGTGGAAGCTGCCTGCACTAATGTTCCGGCGT
TATTTCTTGATGTCTCTGACCAGACACCCATCAACAGTATTATTTTCTCCCATGAAGACGGTACGCGACT
GGGCGTGGAGCATCTGGTCGCATTGGGTCACCAGCAAATCGCGCTGTTAGCGGGCCCATTAAGTTCTGTC
TCGGCGCGTCTGCGTCTGGCTGGCTGGCATAAATATCTCACTCGCAATCAAATTCAGCCGATAGCGGAAC
GGGAAGGCGACTGGAGTGCCATGTCCGGTTTTCAACAAACCATGCAAATGCTGAATGAGGGCATCGTTCC
CACTGCGATGCTGGTTGCCAACGATCAGATGGCGCTGGGCGCAATGCGCGCCATTACCGAGTCCGGGCTG
CGCGTTGGTGCGGATATCTCGGTAGTGGGATACGACGATACCGAAGACAGCTCATGTTATATCCCGCCGT
TAACCACCATCAAACAGGATTTTCGCCTGCTGGGGCAAACCAGCGTGGACCGCTTGCTGCAACTCTCTCA
GGGCCAGGCGGTGAAGGGCAATCAGCTGTTGCCCGTCTCACTGGTGAAAAGAAAAACCACCCTGGCGCCC
AATACGCAAACCGCCTCTCCCCGCGCGTTGGCCGATTCATTAATGCAGCTGGCACGACAGGTTTCCCGAC
TGGAAAGCGGGCAGTGAGCGCAACGCAATTAATGTAAGTTAGCTCACTCATTAGGCACCCCAGGCTTTAC
ACTTTATGCTTCCGGCTCGTATGTTGTGTGGAATTGTGAGCGGATAACAATTTCACACAGGAAACAGCTA
TGACCATGATTACGGATTCACTGGCCGTCGTTTTACAACGTCGTGACTGGGAAAACCCTGGCGTTACCCA
ACTTAATCGCCTTGCAGCACATCCCCCTTTCGCCAGCTGGCGTAATAGCGAAGAGGCCCGCACCGATCGC
CCTTCCCAACAGTTGCGCAGCCTGAATGGCGAATGGCGCTTTGCCTGGTTTCCGGCACCAGAAGCGGTGC
CGGAAAGCTGGCTGGAGTGCGATCTTCCTGAGGCCGATACTGTCGTCGTCCCCTCAAACTGGCAGATGCA
CGGTTACGATGCGCCCATCTACACCAACGTGACCTATCCCATTACGGTCAATCCGCCGTTTGTTCCCACG
GAGAATCCGACGGGTTGTTACTCGCTCACATTTAATGTTGATGAAAGCTGGCTACAGGAAGGCCAGACGC
GAATTATTTTTGATGGCGTTGGAATTAGCTTATCGACTGCACGGTGCACCAATGCTTCTGGCGTCAGGCA
GCCATCGGAAGCTGTGGTATGGCTGTGCAGGTCGTAAATCACTGCATAATTCGTGTCGCTCAAGGCGCAC
TCCCGTTCTGGATAATGTTTTTTGCGCCGACATCATAACGGTTCTGGCAAATATTCTGAAATGAGCTGTT
GACAATTAATCATCGGCTCGTATAATGTGTGGAATTGTGAGCGGATAACAATTTCACACAGGAAACAGTA
TTCATGTCCCCTATACTAGGTTATTGGAAAATTAAGGGCCTTGTGCAACCCACTCGACTTCTTTTGGAAT
ATCTTGAAGAAAAATATGAAGAGCATTTGTATGAGCGCGATGAAGGTGATAAATGGCGAAACAAAAAGTT
TGAATTGGGTTTGGAGTTTCCCAATCTTCCTTATTATATTGATGGTGATGTTAAATTAACACAGTCTATG
GCCATCATACGTTATATAGCTGACAAGCACAACATGTTGGGTGGTTGTCCAAAAGAGCGTGCAGAGATTT
CAATGCTTGAAGGAGCGGTTTTGGATATTAGATACGGTGTTTCGAGAATTGCATATAGTAAAGACTTTGA
AACTCTCAAAGTTGATTTTCTTAGCAAGCTACCTGAAATGCTGAAAATGTTCGAAGATCGTTTATGTCAT
AAAACATATTTAAATGGTGATCATGTAACCCATCCTGACTTCATGTTGTATGACGCTCTTGATGTTGTTT
TATACATGGACCCAATGTGCCTGGATGCGTTCCCAAAATTAGTTTGTTTTAAAAAACGTATTGAAGCTAT
CCCACAAATTGATAAGTACTTGAAATCCAGCAAGTATATAGCATGGCCTTTGCAGGGCTGGCAAGCCACG
TTTGGTGGTGGCGACCATCCTCCAAAATCGGATCTGGTTCCGCGTGGATCCAGTACCACCTTGAAGAAGT
CTAATATGGGCTTTGGCTTTACGATTATTGGTGGCGATGAACCGGATGAATTTCTGCAAGTTAAATCAGT
TATCCCTGATGGTCCAGCAGCTCAGGATGGCAAGATGGAAACGGGGGACGTGATCGTGTATATCAACGAA
GTTTGCGTGCTGGGCCATACCCACGCCGATGTTGTGAAACTGTTTCAGAGCGTTCCTATCGGTCAGTCTG
TTAACTTAGTGCTGTGTCGCGGCTATCTCGAGCGGCCGCATCGTGACTGACTGACGATCTGCCTCGCGCG
TTTCGGTGATGACGGTGAAAACCTCTGACACATGCAGCTCCCGGAGACGGTCACAGCTTGTCTGTAAGCG
GATGCCGGGAGCAGACAAGCCCGTCAGGGCGCGTCAGCGGGTGTTGGCGGGTGTCGGGGCGCAGCCATGA
CCCAGTCACGTAGCGATAGCGGAGTGTATAATTCTTGAAGACGAAAGGGCCTCGTGATACGCCTATTTTT
ATAGGTTAATGTCATGATAATAATGGTTTCTTAGACGTCAGGTGGCACTTTTCGGGGAAATGTGCGCGGA
ACCCCTATTTGTTTATTTTTCTAAATACATTCAAATATGTATCCGCTCATGAGACAATAACCCTGATAAA
TGCTTCAATAATATTGAAAAAGGAAGAGTATGAGTATTCAACATTTCCGTGTCGCCCTTATTCCCTTTTT
TGCGGCATTTTGCCTTCCTGTTTTTGCTCACCCAGAAACGCTGGTGAAAGTAAAAGATGCTGAAGATCAG
TTGGGTGCACGAGTGGGTTACATCGAACTGGATCTCAACAGCGGTAAGATCCTTGAGAGTTTTCGCCCCG
AAGAACGTTTTCCAATGATGAGCACTTTTAAAGTTCTGCTATGTGGCGCGGTATTATCCCGTGTTGACGC
CGGGCAAGAGCAACTCGGTCGCCGCATACACTATTCTCAGAATGACTTGGTTGAGTACTCACCAGTCACA
GAAAAGCATCTTACGGATGGCATGACAGTAAGAGAATTATGCAGTGCTGCCATAACCATGAGTGATAACA
CTGCGGCCAACTTACTTCTGACAACGATCGGAGGACCGAAGGAGCTAACCGCTTTTTTGCACAACATGGG
GGATCATGTAACTCGCCTTGATCGTTGGGAACCGGAGCTGAATGAAGCCATACCAAACGACGAGCGTGAC
ACCACGATGCCTGCAGCAATGGCAACAACGTTGCGCAAACTATTAACTGGCGAACTACTTACTCTAGCTT
CCCGGCAACAATTAATAGACTGGATGGAGGCGGATAAAGTTGCAGGACCACTTCTGCGCTCGGCCCTTCC
GGCTGGCTGGTTTATTGCTGATAAATCTGGAGCCGGTGAGCGTGGGTCTCGCGGTATCATTGCAGCACTG
GGGCCAGATGGTAAGCCCTCCCGTATCGTAGTTATCTACACGACGGGGAGTCAGGCAACTATGGATGAAC
GAAATAGACAGATCGCTGAGATAGGTGCCTCACTGATTAAGCATTGGTAACTGTCAGACCAAGTTTACTC
ATATATACTTTAGATTGATTTAAAACTTCATTTTTAATTTAAAAGGATCTAGGTGAAGATCCTTTTTGAT
AATCTCATGACCAAAATCCCTTAACGTGAGTTTTCGTTCCACTGAGCGTCAGACCCCGTAGAAAAGATCA
AAGGATCTTCTTGAGATCCTTTTTTTCTGCGCGTAATCTGCTGCTTGCAAACAAAAAAACCACCGCTACC
AGCGGTGGTTTGTTTGCCGGATCAAGAGCTACCAACTCTTTTTCCGAAGGTAACTGGCTTCAGCAGAGCG
CAGATACCAAATACTGTCCTTCTAGTGTAGCCGTAGTTAGGCCACCACTTCAAGAACTCTGTAGCACCGC
CTACATACCTCGCTCTGCTAATCCTGTTACCAGTGGCTGCTGCCAGTGGCGATAAGTCGTGTCTTACCGG
GTTGGACTCAAGACGATAGTTACCGGATAAGGCGCAGCGGTCGGGCTGAACGGGGGGTTCGTGCACACAG
CCCAGCTTGGAGCGAACGACCTACACCGAACTGAGATACCTACAGCGTGAGCTATGAGAAAGCGCCACGC
TTCCCGAAGGGAGAAAGGCGGACAGGTATCCGGTAAGCGGCAGGGTCGGAACAGGAGAGCGCACGAGGGA
GCTTCCAGGGGGAAACGCCTGGTATCTTTATAGTCCTGTCGGGTTTCGCCACCTCTGACTTGAGCGTCGA
TTTTTGTGATGCTCGTCAGGGGGGCGGAGCCTATGGAAAAACGCCAGCAACGCGGCCTTTTTACGGTTCC
TGGCCTTTTGCTGGCCTTTTGCTCAC
